>Addgene plasmid #185508 | pCS2-foxd4l1.1-F>E | addgene full sequence | sequence record 366556 | Addgene NGS Result
CGCCATTCTGCCTGGGGACGTCGGAGCAAGCTTGATTTAGGTGACACTATAGAATACAAGCTACTTGTTC
TTTTTGCAGGATCCCATCGATTCGAATTCAAGGCCTATGAGCTTTAGCCAGGAGTCTGGTGCCCATCATC
ACCCCCAGGATTATGCAGGACTTTCTGATGAGGAGGATGAAATTGATATTCTTGGAGAAGATGATCCCTG
CAGCCTAAAGTCACACTTTTACCTACAGCCCACACATTCAGTGATGGGGGACAGTGAGATGCTGAGTCCT
TCCAAGCTCAGCTGCACTGAAAGTGAGAGTGATTCCTCTGGAGAGAGTGAAGGAGGTACTTCTAAAGACT
CCTCAACCACCCCAACTGGTAGCAAAGCCAAAAGGACTCTGGTAAAGCCTCCTTACTCTTACATTGCTCT
AATCACCATGGCTATCCTGCAGAGTCCCCACAAGAAACTGACTCTCAGTGGCATCTGTGATTTTATCAGC
AGCAAGTTCCCTTACTACAAGGACAAGTTCCCTGCTTGGCAGAATTCCATCAGGCACAACCTGTCCCTTA
ATGACTGCTTTATTAAAATACCACGGGAACCAGGAAATCCGGGAAAAGGCAATTATTGGACACTGGACCC
TGCTTCTGAGGACATGTTTGATAACGGAAGCTTCCTTAGAAGGAGGAAAAGGTTTAAGAGGCACCAACAG
GAGTTCTTTAAGGATGGACTCATGATGTACAACTCTCTGCCTTACTACAGACCCTACAGTGCTATCCAAC
CTCAGCCAGTGCTCCAGCAGACTTCACTGACATGCATGGCAATACCAGAGACCTTGCCCATGTCAACTCA
CCTTGCACCCTACCCAGACATAAAGAGGAAGGTTTCTTACCCTGCCCAGGGGGTACACAGGGGTTTTAAA
GCCCAGGATGCTGATAACCATCCCAATAATTCACAGAGCAAATGTTCAGAGAGTATTGAGAACATCATGA
GGAAACCCAAGGAGCCAGAGCCAAATATTCAAAGCTTCAACTCACACTGGAACTATAATCATGTATTCCA
GAGGCCAAGTTCCTGCCTTCTCCCAGCTGTGCTTAACTTATCCACTGGCCCTCTGCTAGCCAATACTCAG
GGTGCCAGGCAATACAACCTCATACAATTCCCTGGGTGTTACTGATCTAGAACTATAGTGAGTCGTATTA
CGTAGATCCAGACATGATAAGATACATTGATGAGTTTGGACAAACCACAACTAGAATGCAGTGAAAAAAA
TGCTTTATTTGTGAAATTTGTGATGCTATTGCTTTATTTGTAACCATTATAAGCTGCAATAAACAAGTTA
ACAACAACAATTGCATTCATTTTATGTTTCAGGTTCAGGGGGAGGTGTGGGAGGTTTTTTAATTCGCGGC
CGCGGCGCCAATGCATTGGGCCCGGTACCCAGCTTTTGTTCCCTTTAGTGAGGGTTAATTGCGCGCTTGG
CGTAATCATGGTCATAGCTGTTTCCTGTGTGAAATTGTTATCCGCTCACAATTCCACACAACATACGAGC
CGGGAGCATAAAGTGTAAAGCCTGGGGTGCCTAATGAGTGAGCTAACTCACATTAATTGCGTTGCGCTCA
CTGCCCGCTTTCCAGTCGGGAAACCTGTCGTGCCAGCTGCATTAATGAATCGGCCAACGCGCGGGGAGAG
GCGGTTTGCGTATTGGGCGCTCTTCCGCTTCCTCGCTCACTGACTCGCTGCGCTCGGTCGTTCGGCTGCG
GCGAGCGGTATCAGCTCACTCAAAGGCGGTAATACGGTTATCCACAGAATCAGGGGATAACGCAGGAAAG
AACATGTGAGCAAAAGGCCAGCAAAAGGCCAGGAACCGTAAAAAGGCCGCGTTGCTGGCGTTTTTCCATA
GGCTCCGCCCCCCTGACGAGCATCACAAAAATCGACGCTCAAGTCAGAGGTGGCGAAACCCGACAGGACT
ATAAAGATACCAGGCGTTTCCCCCTGGAAGCTCCCTCGTGCGCTCTCCTGTTCCGACCCTGCCGCTTACC
GGATACCTGTCCGCCTTTCTCCCTTCGGGAAGCGTGGCGCTTTCTCATAGCTCACGCTGTAGGTATCTCA
GTTCGGTGTAGGTCGTTCGCTCCAAGCTGGGCTGTGTGCACGAACCCCCCGTTCAGCCCGACCGCTGCGC
CTTATCCGGTAACTATCGTCTTGAGTCCAACCCGGTAAGACACGACTTATCGCCACTGGCAGCAGCCACT
GGTAACAGGATTAGCAGAGCGAGGTATGTAGGCGGTGCTACAGAGTTCTTGAAGTGGTGGCCTAACTACG
GCTACACTAGAAGAACAGTATTTGGTATCTGCGCTCTGCTGAAGCCAGTTACCTTCGGAAAAAGAGTTGG
TAGCTCTTGATCCGGCAAACAAACCACCGCTGGTAGCGGTGGTTTTTTTGTTTGCAAGCAGCAGATTACG
CGCAGAAAAAAAGGATCTCAAGAAGATCCTTTGATCTTTTCTACGGGGTCTGACGCTCAGTGGAACGAAA
ACTCACGTTAAGGGATTTTGGTCATGAGATTATCAAAAAGGATCTTCACCTAGATCCTTTTAAATTAAAA
ATGAAGTTTTAAATCAATCTAAAGTATATATGAGTAAACTTGGTCTGACAGTTACCAATGCTTAATCAGT
GAGGCACCTATCTCAGCGATCTGTCTATTTCGTTCATCCATAGTTGCCTGACTCCCCGTCGTGTAGATAA
CTACGATACGGGAGGGCTTACCATCTGGCCCCAGTGCTGCAATGATACCGCGAGACCCACGCTCACCGGC
TCCAGATTTATCAGCAATAAACCAGCCAGCCGGAAGGGCCGAGCGCAGAAGTGGTCCTGCAACTTTATCC
GCCTCCATCCAGTCTATTAATTGTTGCCGGGAAGCTAGAGTAAGTAGTTCGCCAGTTAATAGTTTGCGCA
ACGTTGTTGCCATTGCTACAGGCATCGTGGTGTCACGCTCGTCGTTTGGTATGGCTTCATTCAGCTCCGG
TTCCCAACGATCAAGGCGAGTTACATGATCCCCCATGTTGTGCAAAAAAGCGGTTAGCTCCTTCGGTCCT
CCGATCGTTGTCAGAAGTAAGTTGGCCGCAGTGTTATCACTCATGGTTATGGCAGCACTGCATAATTCTC
TTACTGTCATGCCATCCGTAAGATGCTTTTCTGTGACTGGTGAGTACTCAACCAAGTCATTCTGAGAATA
GTGTATGCGGCGACCGAGTTGCTCTTGCCCGGCGTCAATACGGGATAATACCGCGCCACATAGCAGAACT
TTAAAAGTGCTCATCATTGGAAAACGTTCTTCGGGGCGAAAACTCTCAAGGATCTTACCGCTGTTGAGAT
CCAGTTCGATGTAACCCACTCGTGCACCCAACTGATCTTCAGCATCTTTTACTTTCACCAGCGTTTCTGG
GTGAGCAAAAACAGGAAGGCAAAATGCCGCAAAAAAGGGAATAAGGGCGACACGGAAATGTTGAATACTC
ATACTCTTCCTTTTTCAATATTATTGAAGCATTTATCAGGGTTATTGTCTCATGAGCGGATACATATTTG
AATGTATTTAGAAAAATAAACAAATAGGGGTTCCGCGCACATTTCCCCGAAAAGTGCCACCTAAATTGTA
AGCGTTAATATTTTGTTAAAATTCGCGTTAAATTTTTGTTAAATCAGCTCATTTTTTAACCAATAGGCCG
AAATCGGCAAAATCCCTTATAAATCAAAAGAATAGACCGAGATAGGGT
[37 nt withheld, positions 3759-3795]
AAAGAACGTGGACTCCAACGTCAAAGG
[49 nt withheld, positions 3823-3871]
T
[91 nt withheld, positions 3873-3963]
G
[124 nt withheld, positions 3965-4088]
CCCATTCGCCATTCAGGCTGCGCAACTGTTGGGAAGGGCGATCGGTGCGGGCCTCTTCGCTATTACGCCA
GTCGACCGCCAATTCAATATGGCGTATATGGACTCATGCCAATTCAATATGGTGGATCTGGACCTGTGCC
AATTCAATATGGCGTATATGGACTCGTGCCAATTCAATATGGTGGATCTGGACCCCAGCCAATTCAATAT
GGCGGACTTGGCACCATGCCAATTCAATATGGCGGACCTGGCACTGTGCCAACTGGGGAGGGGTCTACTT
GGCACGGTGCCAAGTTTGAGGAGGGGTCTTGGCCCTGTGCCAAGTCCGCCATATTGAATTGGCATGGTGC
CAATAATGGCGGCCATATTGGCTATATGCCAGGATCAATATATAGGCAATATCCAATATGGCCCTATGCC
AATATGGCTATTGGCCAGGTTCAATACTATGTATTGGCCCTATGCCATATAGTATTCCATATATGGGTTT
TCCTATTGACGTAGATAGCCCCTCCCAATGGGCGGTCCCATATACCATATATGGGGCTTCCTAATACCGC
CCATAGCCACTCCCCCATTGACGTCAATGGTCTCTATATATGGTCTTTCCTATTGACGTCATATGGGCGG
TCCTATTGACGTATATGGCGCCTCCCCCATTGACGTCAATTACGGTAAATGGCCCGCCTGGCTCAATGCC
CATTGACGTCAATAGGACCACCCACCATTGACGTCAATGGGATGGCTCATTGCCCATTCATATCCGTTCT
CACGCCCCCTATTGACGTCAATGACGGTAAATGGCCCACTTGGCAGTACATCAATATCTATTAATAGTAA
CTTGGCAAGTACATTACTATTGGAAGTACGCCAGGGTACATTGGCAGTACTCCCATTGACGTCAATGGCG
GTAAATGGCCCGCGATGGCTGCCAAGTACATCCCCATTGACGTCAATGGGGAGGGGCAATGACGCAAATG
GGCGTTCCATTGACGTAAATGGGCGGTAGGCGTGCCTAATGGGAGGTCTATATAAGCAATGCTCGTTTAG
GGAAC
Features (pLannotate 1.2.2; 15 found; start..end, strand, type, name):
     35..53      +  promoter       SP6 promoter: promoter for bacteriophage SP6 RNA polymerase
    107..1162    +  CDS            foxd5-a: FXD5A_XENLA - Also known as foxd5a From Xenopus laevis (African clawed frog).
   1173..1190    -  promoter       T7 promoter (fragment): promoter for bacteriophage T7 RNA polymerase
   1195..1329    -  polyA_signal   SV40 poly(A) signal: SV40 polyadenylation signal
   1442..1460    -  promoter       T3 promoter: promoter for bacteriophage T3 RNA polymerase
   1505..1521    -  protein_bind   lac operator: The lac repressor binds to the lac operator to inhibit transcription in E. coli. This inhibition can be relieved by adding lactose or isopropyl-β-D-thiogalactopyranoside (IPTG). lac repressor encoded by lacI
   1529..1559    -  promoter       lac promoter: promoter for the E. coli lac operon
   1574..1595    -  protein_bind   CAP binding site: CAP binding activates transcription in the presence of cAMP. E. coli catabolite activator protein
   1608..1700    -  CDS            lacI (fragment): lac repressor; lacI; The lac repressor binds to the lac operator to inhibit transcription in E. coli. This inhibition can be relieved by adding lactose or isopropyl-β-D-thiogalactopyranoside (IPTG).
   1883..2471    -  rep_origin     ori: high-copy-number ColE1/pMB1/pBR322/pUC origin of replication
   2642..3502    -  CDS            AmpR: β-lactamase; bla; confers resistance to ampicillin, carbenicillin, and related antibiotics
   3503..3607    -  promoter       AmpR promoter: bla
   3660..4088    -  rep_origin     f1 ori (sequence partly withheld): f1 bacteriophage origin of replication; arrow indicates direction of (+) strand synthesis
   4093..4159    -  CDS            lacZα (fragment): LacZα fragment of β-galactosidase; lacZ fragment
   4166..5143    +  promoter       CMV IE94 promoter: enhancer/promoter region of simian cytomegalovirus major immediate early transcription unit IE94
