[The description below was written by a language model from this plasmid's Addgene catalogue record and pLannotate feature annotations shown in this document.]
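Description:
pCS2-foxd4l1.1-F>E is a pCS2+-based plasmid carrying a mutant form of the Xenopus laevis forkhead transcription factor gene foxd4l1.1 (also known as foxd5, annotated in the sequence as foxd5-a). It is catalogued as an in vitro transcription vector. It is maintained in E. coli as a high-copy plasmid through a ColE1/pUC-type origin and selected with ampicillin via the β-lactamase gene. An f1 origin and remnants of the lac region (lac promoter and operator, lacZα and lacI fragments) are carried over from the backbone's cloning-vector ancestry.

The roughly 1.1 kb coding sequence sits in the sense orientation immediately downstream of an SP6 promoter, which in turn lies just after the simian CMV IE94 enhancer/promoter on the circular map. An SV40 polyadenylation signal follows the insert, with T7 (fragment) and T3 promoters on the opposite strand flanking that region. This is the standard pCS2+ arrangement. SP6 RNA polymerase can be used to synthesise sense mRNA from the template in vitro, typically for microinjection into frog embryos. The CMV IE94 promoter also allows direct expression of the plasmid in vertebrate cells or embryos, with the SV40 signal providing 3′ end processing.

The insert carries a phenylalanine-to-glutamate substitution (F>E), but the record gives neither the residue position nor the domain affected. The associated study concerns how specific FoxD4/5 domains activate and repress neural transcription factor genes, so the construct presumably serves as a domain-function mutant for comparison with the wild-type protein in neural ectoderm development. No epitope tag or reporter is annotated, and the cloning sites used are not recorded.
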