Addgene plasmid #185508: pCS2-foxd4l1.1-F>E
Purpose: Expression of Xenopus laevis foxd4
Depositing lab: Sally Moody. Depositing organization: George Washington University. Publication: Specific domains of FoxD4/5 activate and repress neural transcription factor genes to control the progression of immature neural ectoderm to differentiating neural plate. Neilson KM, Klein SL, Mhaske P, Mood K, Daar IO, Moody SA. Dev Biol. 2012 May 15;365(2):363-75. doi: 10.1016/j.ydbio.2012.03.004. Epub 2012 Mar 10. PubMed 22425621.
Backbone
  Vector backbone: pCS2+
  Vector type: In vitro transcription
Growth in bacteria
  Bacterial resistance: Ampicillin, 100 μg/mL
  Growth temperature: 37°C
  Growth strain: DH5alpha
  Copy number: High Copy
Gene/Insert
  Gene/Insert name: foxd4l1.1 (alt name: foxd5)
  Species: X. laevis (frog)
  Insert size (bp): 1160
  Mutation: F>E
  Cloning method: Restriction Enzyme; 5′ cloning site unknown (unknown if destroyed)
Terms and licenses: Academic/Nonprofit Terms; Industry Terms: Not Available to Industry
How to cite: pCS2-foxd4l1.1-F>E was a gift from Sally Moody (Addgene plasmid # 185508 ; http://n2t.net/addgene:185508 ; RRID:Addgene_185508)
