>Addgene plasmid #185508 | pCS2-foxd4l1.1-F>E | depositor partial sequence | sequence record 366554 | pCS2-foxd4l1.1-F(greater than)E-F-SP6
NNNNNNNNNNNNTNNNNNGNTCCCATCGATTCGAATTCAAGGCCTATGAGCTTTAGCCAGGAGTCTGGTG
CCCATCATCACCCCCAGGATTATGCAGGACTTTCTGATGAGGAGGATGAAATTGATATTCTTGGAGAAGA
TGATCCCTGCAGCCTAAAGTCACACTTTTACCTACAGCCCACACATTCAGTGATGGGGGACAGTGAGATG
CTGAGTCCTTCCAAGCTCAGCTGCACTGAAAGTGAGAGTGATTCCTCTGGAGAGAGTGAAGGAGGTACTT
CTAAAGACTCCTCAACCACCCCAACTGGTAGCAAAGCCAAAAGGACTCTGGTAAAGCCTCCTTACTCTTA
CATTGCTCTAATCACCATGGCTATCCTGCAGAGTCCCCACAAGAAACTGACTCTCAGTGGCATCTGTGAT
TTTATCAGCAGCAAGTTCCCTTACTACAAGGACAAGTTCCCTGCTTGGCAGAATTCCATCAGGCACAACC
TGTCCCTTAATGACTGCTTTATTAAAATACCACGGGAACCAGGAAATCCGGGAAAAGGCAATTATTGGAC
ACTGGACCCTGCTTCTGAGGACATGTTTGATAACGGAAGCTTCCTTAGAAGGAGGAAAAGGTTTAAGAGG
CACCAACAGGAGTTCTTTAAGGATGGACTCATGATGTACAACTCTCTGCCTTACTACAGACCCTACAGTG
CTATCCAACCTCAGCCAGTGCTCCAGCAGACTTCACTGACATGCATGGCAATACCAGAGACCTTGCCCAT
GTCAACTCACCTTGCACCCTACCCAGACATAAAGAGGAANGTTTCTTACCCTGCCCAGGGGGTACACAGG
GGTTTTAAAGCCCAGGATGCTGATAACCATCCCAATAATTCACAGAGCAAATGTTCAGAGAGTATTGAGA
ACATCATGAGGAAACCCAAGGAGCCAGANCCAAATATTCAAAGCTTCAACTCACACTGGAACTANAN
