>Addgene plasmid #185508 | pCS2-foxd4l1.1-F>E | depositor partial sequence | sequence record 366555 | pCS2-foxd4l1.1-F(greater than)E-M13R
NNNNNNNNCGCANTACCCTCACTAAAGGGAACAAAAGCTGGGTACCGGGCCCAATGCATTGGCGCCGCGG
CCGCGAATTAAAAAACCTCCCACACCTCCCCCTGAACCTGAAACATAAAATGAATGCAATTGTTGTTGTT
AACTTGTTTATTGCAGCTTATAATGGTTACAAATAAAGCAATAGCATCACAAATTTCACAAATAAAGCAT
TTTTTTCACTGCATTCTAGTTGTGGTTTGTCCAAACTCATCAATGTATCTTATCATGTCTGGATCTACGT
AATACGACTCACTATAGTTCTAGATCAGTAACACCCAGGGAATTGTATGAGGTTGTATTGCCTGGCACCC
TGAGTATTGGCTAGCAGAGGGCCAGTGGATAAGTTAAGCACAGCTGGGAGAAGGCAGGAACTTGGCCTCT
GGAATACATGATTATAGTTCCAGTGTGAGTTGAAGCTTTGAATATTTGGCTCTGGCTCCTTGGGTTTCCT
CATGATGTTCTCAATACTCTCTGAACATTTGCTCTGTGAATTATTGGGATGGTTATCAGCATCCTGGGCT
TTAAAACCCCTGTGTACCCCCTGGGCAGGGTAAGAAACCTTCCTCTTTATGTCTGGGTAGGGTGCAAGGT
GAGTTGACATGGGCAAGGTCTCTGGTATTGCCATGCATGTCAGTGAAGTCTGCTGGAGCACTGGCTGAGG
TTGGATAGCACTGTAGGGTCTGTAGTAAGGCAGAGAGTTGTACATCATGAGTCCATCCTTAAAGAACTCC
TGTTGGTGCCTCTTAAACCTTTTCCTCCTTCTAAGGAAGCTTCCGTTATCAAACATGTCCTCAGAAGCNG
GTCCAGTGTCCAATAATTGCCTTTTCCCGGATTTCCTGGTTCCCGTGGTATTTTAATAAGCAGTCATTAA
GGNCNGGTTGTGCCTGATGGAATTCTGCCAAGCNNNNCTTGTCNNN
